Addgene plasmid #175016: pcDNA3-H2A-TORCAR
Purpose: TORCAR targeted to the nucleus via histone H2A.
Depositing lab: Jin Zhang. Depositing organization: University of California, San Diego (UCSD). Publication: Location-specific inhibition of Akt reveals regulation of mTORC1 activity in the nucleus. Zhou X, Zhong Y, Molinar-Inglis O, Kunkel MT, Chen M, Sun T, Zhang J, Shyy JY, Trejo J, Newton AC, Zhang J. Nat Commun. 2020 Nov 30;11(1):6088. doi: 10.1038/s41467-020-19937-w. PubMed 33257668.
Backbone
  Vector backbone: pcDNA3
  Backbone manufacturer: Invitrogen
  Backbone size w/o insert (bp): 5418
  Total vector size (bp): 7614
  Vector type: Mammalian Expression
  Selectable markers: Neomycin (select with G418)
Growth in bacteria
  Bacterial resistance: Ampicillin, 100 μg/mL
  Growth temperature: 37°C
  Growth strain: DH5alpha
  Copy number: High Copy
Gene/Insert
  Gene/Insert name: H2A-TORCAR
  Insert size (bp): 2196
  Promoter: CMV
  Tag / fusion protein: Histone H2A (N terminal on insert)
  Cloning method: Restriction Enzyme; 5′ cloning site HindIII (not destroyed); 3′ cloning site EcoRI (not destroyed)
  Sequencing primers: 5′ CMV forward; 3′ BGH reverse
Terms and licenses: Academic/Nonprofit Terms; Industry Terms: Not Available to Industry
How to cite: pcDNA3-H2A-TORCAR was a gift from Jin Zhang (Addgene plasmid # 175016 ; http://n2t.net/addgene:175016 ; RRID:Addgene_175016)
