[The description below was written by a language model from this plasmid's Addgene catalogue record and pLannotate feature annotations shown in this document.]
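Description:
pcDNA3-H2A-TORCAR is a mammalian expression plasmid built on the pcDNA3 backbone that encodes a nucleus-targeted version of TORCAR, a genetically encoded fluorescent reporter of mTORC1 kinase activity. In bacteria it is maintained at high copy from a ColE1/pUC-type origin with ampicillin selection through the β-lactamase gene. An f1 origin is also present. For mammalian cells, an SV40 early promoter drives a neomycin phosphotransferase cassette terminated by the SV40 polyadenylation signal, allowing G418 selection of stable transfectants.

The roughly 2.2 kb insert, cloned between HindIII and EcoRI, sits downstream of the CMV immediate early enhancer and promoter and is terminated by the bovine growth hormone polyadenylation signal. T7 and SP6 promoters flank the insert as in the parental vector. The annotated open reading frame is a four-part fusion: human histone H2A at the N terminus, followed by the cyan fluorescent protein Cerulean, human 4E-BP1 (EIF4EBP1), and the yellow fluorescent protein YPet. 4E-BP1 is a well-known mTORC1 substrate, and placing it between a cyan donor and a yellow acceptor creates a FRET sensor in which phosphorylation-dependent conformational change of 4E-BP1 alters energy transfer between the two fluorophores. The histone H2A moiety incorporates the sensor into chromatin, confining the readout to the nucleus.

The construct is intended for live-cell imaging of mTORC1 activity specifically in the nuclear compartment, in the context of work on location-specific Akt signalling and its regulation of nuclear mTORC1. A few short annotations in the table, such as the HIV-1 LTR, ble and lacI fragments, appear to be backbone remnants or incidental matches rather than functional elements.
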