Features (pLannotate 1.2.2; 24 found; start..end, strand, type, name):
      7..59      -  misc_feature   bom (fragment): basis of mobility region from pBR322
    214..593     +  enhancer       CMV enhancer: human cytomegalovirus immediate early enhancer
    594..797     +  promoter       CMV promoter: human cytomegalovirus (CMV) immediate early promoter
    793..826     +  LTR            5' LTR (truncated) (fragment): truncated 5' long terminal repeat (LTR) from HIV-1
    842..860     +  promoter       T7 promoter: promoter for bacteriophage T7 RNA polymerase
    886..1272    +  CDS            H2AC20: H2A2C_HUMAN - Also known as H2AFQ, HIST2H2AC Experimental evidence at protein level: Swiss-Prot protein existence level 1. Core component of nucleosome. Nucleosomes wrap and compact DNA into chromatin, limiting DNA accessibility to the cellular machineries which require DNA as a template. Histones thereby play a central role in transcription regulation, DNA repair, DNA replication and chromosomal stability. DNA accessibility is regulated via a complex set of post-translational modifications of histones, also called histone code, and nucleosome remodeling. From Homo sapiens (Human).
   1282..1998    +  CDS            Cerulean: Cerulean is a basic (constitutively fluorescent) cyan fluorescent protein published in 2004, derived from Aequorea victoria. It has low acid sensitivity.
   2008..2361    +  CDS            EIF4EBP1: 4EBP1_HUMAN - Experimental evidence at protein level: Swiss-Prot protein existence level 1. Repressor of translation initiation that regulates EIF4E activity by preventing its assembly into the eIF4F complex: hypophosphorylated form competes with EIF4G1/EIF4G3 and strongly binds to EIF4E, leading to repress translation. In contrast, hyperphosphorylated form dissociates from EIF4E, allowing interaction between EIF4G1/EIF4G3 and EIF4E, leading to initiation of translation. Mediates the regulation of protein translation by hormones, growth factors and other stimuli that signal through the MAP kin
   2368..3078    +  CDS            YPet: yellow fluorescent protein optimized for FRET with CyPet (Nguyen and Daugherty, 2005)
   3145..3163    -  promoter       SP6 promoter: promoter for bacteriophage SP6 RNA polymerase
   3189..3413    +  polyA_signal   bGH poly(A) signal: bovine growth hormone polyadenylation signal
   3417..3438    +  promoter       SV40 promoter (fragment): SV40 enhancer and early promoter
   3459..3887    +  rep_origin     f1 ori (sequence partly withheld): f1 bacteriophage origin of replication; arrow indicates direction of (+) strand synthesis
   3901..4230    +  promoter       SV40 promoter: SV40 enhancer and early promoter
   4297..5088    +  CDS            neo: KKA2_KLEPN - Also known as kan, nptII. Experimental evidence at protein level: Swiss-Prot protein existence level 1. Resistance to kanamycin, neomycin, paromomycin, ribostamycin, butirosin and gentamicin B. From Klebsiella pneumoniae.
   5112..5270    +  CDS            ble (fragment): BLE_KLEPN - Experimental evidence at protein level: Swiss-Prot protein existence level 1. Binding protein with a strong affinity to the bleomycin family of antibiotics. Binds to CL990; an antimitotic-antibiotic compound. From Klebsiella pneumoniae.
   5265..5386    +  polyA_signal   SV40 poly(A) signal: SV40 polyadenylation signal
   5459..5475    -  protein_bind   lac operator: The lac repressor binds to the lac operator to inhibit transcription in E. coli. This inhibition can be relieved by adding lactose or isopropyl-β-D-thiogalactopyranoside (IPTG). lac repressor encoded by lacI
   5483..5513    -  promoter       lac promoter: promoter for the E. coli lac operon
   5528..5549    -  protein_bind   CAP binding site: CAP binding activates transcription in the presence of cAMP. E. coli catabolite activator protein
   5562..5654    -  CDS            lacI (fragment): lac repressor; lacI; The lac repressor binds to the lac operator to inhibit transcription in E. coli. This inhibition can be relieved by adding lactose or isopropyl-β-D-thiogalactopyranoside (IPTG).
   5837..6425    -  rep_origin     ori: high-copy-number ColE1/pMB1/pBR322/pUC origin of replication
   6596..7456    -  CDS            AmpR: β-lactamase; bla; confers resistance to ampicillin, carbenicillin, and related antibiotics
   7457..7561    -  promoter       AmpR promoter: bla
>Addgene plasmid #175016 | pcDNA3-H2A-TORCAR | addgene full sequence | sequence record 343323 | Addgene NGS Result
ATCCCCTATGGTGCACTCTCAGTACAATCTGCTCTGATGCCGCATAGTTAAGCCAGTATCTGCTCCCTGC
TTGTGTGTTGGAGGTCGCTGAGTAGTGCGCGAGCAAAATTTAAGCTACAACAAGGCAAGGCTTGACCGAC
AATTGCATGAAGAATCTGCTTAGGGTTAGGCGTTTTGCGCTGCTTCGCGATGTACGGGCCAGATATACGC
GTTGACATTGATTATTGACTAGTTATTAATAGTAATCAATTACGGGGTCATTAGTTCATAGCCCATATAT
GGAGTTCCGCGTTACATAACTTACGGTAAATGGCCCGCCTGGCTGACCGCCCAACGACCCCCGCCCATTG
ACGTCAATAATGACGTATGTTCCCATAGTAACGCCAATAGGGACTTTCCATTGACGTCAATGGGTGGAGT
ATTTACGGTAAACTGCCCACTTGGCAGTACATCAAGTGTATCATATGCCAAGTACGCCCCCTATTGACGT
CAATGACGGTAAATGGCCCGCCTGGCATTATGCCCAGTACATGACCTTATGGGACTTTCCTACTTGGCAG
TACATCTACGTATTAGTCATCGCTATTACCATGGTGATGCGGTTTTGGCAGTACATCAATGGGCGTGGAT
AGCGGTTTGACTCACGGGGATTTCCAAGTCTCCACCCCATTGACGTCAATGGGAGTTTGTTTTGGCACCA
AAATCAACGGGACTTTCCAAAATGTCGTAACAACTCCGCCCCATTGACGCAAATGGGCGGTAGGCGTGTA
CGGTGGGAGGTCTATATAAGCAGAGCTCTCTGGCTAACTAGAGAACCCACTGCTTACTGGCTTATCGAAA
TTAATACGACTCACTATAGGGAGACCCAAGCTTGCGGCCGCCACCATGTCTGGTCGTGGCAAACAAGGAG
GCAAGGCCCGCGCCAAGGCCAAGTCGCGCTCGTCCCGCGCTGGCCTCCAGTTCCCGGTAGGGCGAGTGCA
CCGCTTGCTGCGCAAAGGCAACTACGCGGAGCGGGTGGGGGCCGGCGCGCCCGTCTACATGGCGGCGGTC
CTCGAGTACCTGACCGCCGAGATCCTGGAGCTGGCGGGCAACGCGGCTCGGGACAACAAGAAGACGCGCA
TCATCCCTCGTCACCTCCAGCTGGCCATCCGCAACGACGAGGAACTGAACAAGCTGCTGGGCAAAGTCAC
CATCGCCCAGGGCGGCGTTTTGCCTAACATCCAGGCCGTTCTGTTACCAAAGAAAACCGAAAGCCACAAA
GCCAAAAGCAAAGCGGATCCCATGGTGAGCAAGGGCGAGGAGCTGTTCACCGGGGTGGTGCCCATCCTGG
TCGAGCTGGACGGCGACGTAAACGGCCACAGGTTCAGCGTGTCCGGCGAGGGCGAGGGCGATGCCACCTA
CGGCAAGCTGACCCTGAAGTTCATCTGCACCACCGGCAAGCTGCCCGTGCCCTGGCCCACCCTCGTGACC
ACCCTGACCTGGGGCGTGCAGTGCTTCGCCCGCTACCCCGACCACATGAAGCAGCACGACTTCTTCAAGT
CCGCCATGCCCGAAGGCTACGTCCAGGAGCGTACCATCTTCTTCAAGGACGACGGCAACTACAAGACCCG
CGCCGAGGTGAAGTTCGAGGGCGACACCCTGGTGAACCGCATCGAGCTGAAGGGCATCGACTTCAAGGAG
GACGGCAACATCCTGGGGCACAAGCTGGAGTACAACGCCATCAGTGACAACGTCTATATCACCGCCGACA
AGCAGAAGAACGGCATCAAGGCCCACTTCAAGATCCGCCACAACATCGAGGACGGCAGCGTGCAGCTCGC
CGACCACTACCAGCAGAACACCCCCATCGGCGACGGCCCCGTGCTGCTGCCCGACAACCACTACCTGAGC
ACCCAGTCCGCCCTGAGCAAAGACCCCAACGAGAAGCGCGATCACATGGTCCTGCTGGAGTTCGTGACCG
CCGCCGGGATCACTCTCGGCATGGACGAGCTGTACAAGCGCATGCATATGTCCGGGGGCAGCAGCTGCAG
CCAGACCCCAAGCCGGGCCATCCCCGCCACTCGCCGGGTGGTGCTCGGCGACGGCGTGCAGCTCCCGCCC
GGGGACTACAGCACGACCCCCGGCGGCACGCTCTTCAGCACCACCCCGGGAGGTACCAGGATCATCTATG
ACCGGAAATTCCTGATGGAGTGTCGGAACTCACCTGTGACCAAAACACCCCCAAGGGATCTGCCCACCAT
TCCGGGGGTCACCAGCCCTTCCAGTGATGAGCCCCCCATGGAAGCCAGCCAGAGCCACCTGCGCAATAGC
CCAGAAGATAAGCGGGCGGGCGGTGAAGAGTCACAGTTTGAGATGGACATTGAGCTCTCTAAAGGTGAAG
AATTATTCACTGGTGTTGTCCCAATTTTGGTTGAATTAGATGGTGATGTTAATGGTCACAAATTTTCTGT
CTCCGGTGAAGGTGAAGGTGATGCTACGTACGGTAAATTGACCTTAAAATTACTCTGTACTACTGGTAAA
TTGCCAGTTCCATGGCCAACCTTAGTCACTACTTTAGGTTATGGTGTTCAATGTTTTGCTAGATACCCAG
ATCATATGAAACAACATGACTTTTTCAAGTCTGCCATGCCAGAAGGTTATGTTCAAGAAAGAACTATTTT
TTTCAAAGATGACGGTAACTACAAGACCAGAGCTGAAGTCAAGTTTGAAGGTGATACCTTAGTTAATAGA
ATCGAATTAAAAGGTATTGATTTTAAAGAAGATGGTAACATTTTAGGTCACAAATTGGAATACAACTATA
ACTCTCACAATGTTTACATCACTGCTGACAAACAAAAGAATGGTATCAAAGCTAACTTCAAAATTAGACA
CAACATTGAAGATGGTGGTGTTCAATTAGCTGACCATTATCAACAAAATACTCCAATTGGTGATGGTCCA
GTCTTGTTACCAGACAACCATTACTTATCCTATCAATCTGCCTTATTCAAAGATCCAAACGAAAAGAGAG
ACCACATGGTCTTGTTAGAATTTTTGACTGCTGCTGGTATTACCGAGGGTATGAATGAATTGTACAAATA
GTAAGAATTCTGCAGATATCCATCACACTGGCGGCCGCTCGAGCATGCATCTAGAGGGCCCTATTCTATA
GTGTCACCTAAATGCTAGAGCTCGCTGATCAGCCTCGACTGTGCCTTCTAGTTGCCAGCCATCTGTTGTT
TGCCCCTCCCCCGTGCCTTCCTTGACCCTGGAAGGTGCCACTCCCACTGTCCTTTCCTAATAAAATGAGG
AAATTGCATCGCATTGTCTGAGTAGGTGTCATTCTATTCTGGGGGGTGGGGTGGGGCAGGACAGCAAGGG
GGAGGATTGGGAAGACAATAGCAGGCATGCTGGGGATGCGGTGGGCTCTATGGCTTCTGAGGCGGAAAGA
ACCAGCTGGGGCTCTAGGGGGTATCCCC
[124 nt withheld, positions 3459-3582]
C
[91 nt withheld, positions 3584-3674]
A
[49 nt withheld, positions 3676-3724]
CCTTTGACGTTGGAGTCCACGTTCTTT
[37 nt withheld, positions 3752-3788]
ACCCTATCTCGGTCTATTCTTTTGATTTATAAGGGATTTTGCCGATTTCGGCCTATTGGTTAAAAAATGA
GCTGATTTAACAAAAATTTAACGCGAATTAATTCTGTGGAATGTGTGTCAGTTAGGGTGTGGAAAGTCCC
CAGGCTCCCCAGCAGGCAGAAGTATGCAAAGCATGCATCTCAATTAGTCAGCAACCAGGTGTGGAAAGTC
CCCAGGCTCCCCAGCAGGCAGAAGTATGCAAAGCATGCATCTCAATTAGTCAGCAACCATAGTCCCGCCC
CTAACTCCGCCCATCCCGCCCCTAACTCCGCCCAGTTCCGCCCATTCTCCGCCCCATGGCTGACTAATTT
TTTTTATTTATGCAGAGGCCGAGGCCGCCTCTGCCTCTGAGCTATTCCAGAAGTAGTGAGGAGGCTTTTT
TGGAGGCCTAGGCTTTTGCAAAAAGCTCCCGGGAGCTTGTATATCCATTTTCGGATCTGATCAAGAGACA
GGATGAGGATCGTTTCGCATGATTGAACAAGATGGATTGCACGCAGGTTCTCCGGCCGCTTGGGTGGAGA
GGCTATTCGGCTATGACTGGGCACAACAGACAATCGGCTGCTCTGATGCCGCCGTGTTCCGGCTGTCAGC
GCAGGGGCGCCCGGTTCTTTTTGTCAAGACCGACCTGTCCGGTGCCCTGAATGAACTGCAGGACGAGGCA
GCGCGGCTATCGTGGCTGGCCACGACGGGCGTTCCTTGCGCAGCTGTGCTCGACGTTGTCACTGAAGCGG
GAAGGGACTGGCTGCTATTGGGCGAAGTGCCGGGGCAGGATCTCCTGTCATCTCACCTTGCTCCTGCCGA
GAAAGTATCCATCATGGCTGATGCAATGCGGCGGCTGCATACGCTTGATCCGGCTACCTGCCCATTCGAC
CACCAAGCGAAACATCGCATCGAGCGAGCACGTACTCGGATGGAAGCCGGTCTTGTCGATCAGGATGATC
TGGACGAAGAGCATCAGGGGCTCGCGCCAGCCGAACTGTTCGCCAGGCTCAAGGCGCGCATGCCCGACGG
CGAGGATCTCGTCGTGACCCATGGCGATGCCTGCTTGCCGAATATCATGGTGGAAAATGGCCGCTTTTCT
GGATTCATCGACTGTGGCCGGCTGGGTGTGGCGGACCGCTATCAGGACATAGCGTTGGCTACCCGTGATA
TTGCTGAAGAGCTTGGCGGCGAATGGGCTGACCGCTTCCTCGTGCTTTACGGTATCGCCGCTCCCGATTC
GCAGCGCATCGCCTTCTATCGCCTTCTTGACGAGTTCTTCTGAGCGGGACTCTGGGGTTCGAAATGACCG
ACCAAGCGACGCCCAACCTGCCATCACGAGATTTCGATTCCACCGCCGCCTTCTATGAAAGGTTGGGCTT
CGGAATCGTTTTCCGGGACGCCGGCTGGATGATCCTCCAGCGCGGGGATCTCATGCTGGAGTTCTTCGCC
CACCCCAACTTGTTTATTGCAGCTTATAATGGTTACAAATAAAGCAATAGCATCACAAATTTCACAAATA
AAGCATTTTTTTCACTGCATTCTAGTTGTGGTTTGTCCAAACTCATCAATGTATCTTATCATGTCTGTAT
ACCGTCGACCTCTAGCTAGAGCTTGGCGTAATCATGGTCATAGCTGTTTCCTGTGTGAAATTGTTATCCG
CTCACAATTCCACACAACATACGAGCCGGAAGCATAAAGTGTAAAGCCTGGGGTGCCTAATGAGTGAGCT
AACTCACATTAATTGCGTTGCGCTCACTGCCCGCTTTCCAGTCGGGAAACCTGTCGTGCCAGCTGCATTA
ATGAATCGGCCAACGCGCGGGGAGAGGCGGTTTGCGTATTGGGCGCTCTTCCGCTTCCTCGCTCACTGAC
TCGCTGCGCTCGGTCGTTCGGCTGCGGCGAGCGGTATCAGCTCACTCAAAGGCGGTAATACGGTTATCCA
CAGAATCAGGGGATAACGCAGGAAAGAACATGTGAGCAAAAGGCCAGCAAAAGGCCAGGAACCGTAAAAA
GGCCGCGTTGCTGGCGTTTTTCCATAGGCTCCGCCCCCCTGACGAGCATCACAAAAATCGACGCTCAAGT
CAGAGGTGGCGAAACCCGACAGGACTATAAAGATACCAGGCGTTTCCCCCTGGAAGCTCCCTCGTGCGCT
CTCCTGTTCCGACCCTGCCGCTTACCGGATACCTGTCCGCCTTTCTCCCTTCGGGAAGCGTGGCGCTTTC
TCATAGCTCACGCTGTAGGTATCTCAGTTCGGTGTAGGTCGTTCGCTCCAAGCTGGGCTGTGTGCACGAA
CCCCCCGTTCAGCCCGACCGCTGCGCCTTATCCGGTAACTATCGTCTTGAGTCCAACCCGGTAAGACACG
ACTTATCGCCACTGGCAGCAGCCACTGGTAACAGGATTAGCAGAGCGAGGTATGTAGGCGGTGCTACAGA
GTTCTTGAAGTGGTGGCCTAACTACGGCTACACTAGAAGAACAGTATTTGGTATCTGCGCTCTGCTGAAG
CCAGTTACCTTCGGAAAAAGAGTTGGTAGCTCTTGATCCGGCAAACAAACCACCGCTGGTAGCGGTGGTT
TTTTTGTTTGCAAGCAGCAGATTACGCGCAGAAAAAAAGGATCTCAAGAAGATCCTTTGATCTTTTCTAC
GGGGTCTGACGCTCAGTGGAACGAAAACTCACGTTAAGGGATTTTGGTCATGAGATTATCAAAAAGGATC
TTCACCTAGATCCTTTTAAATTAAAAATGAAGTTTTAAATCAATCTAAAGTATATATGAGTAAACTTGGT
CTGACAGTTACCAATGCTTAATCAGTGAGGCACCTATCTCAGCGATCTGTCTATTTCGTTCATCCATAGT
TGCCTGACTCCCCGTCGTGTAGATAACTACGATACGGGAGGGCTTACCATCTGGCCCCAGTGCTGCAATG
ATACCGCGAGACCCACGCTCACCGGCTCCAGATTTATCAGCAATAAACCAGCCAGCCGGAAGGGCCGAGC
GCAGAAGTGGTCCTGCAACTTTATCCGCCTCCATCCAGTCTATTAATTGTTGCCGGGAAGCTAGAGTAAG
TAGTTCGCCAGTTAATAGTTTGCGCAACGTTGTTGCCATTGCTACAGGCATCGTGGTGTCACGCTCGTCG
TTTGGTATGGCTTCATTCAGCTCCGGTTCCCAACGATCAAGGCGAGTTACATGATCCCCCATGTTGTGCA
AAAAAGCGGTTAGCTCCTTCGGTCCTCCGATCGTTGTCAGAAGTAAGTTGGCCGCAGTGTTATCACTCAT
GGTTATGGCAGCACTGCATAATTCTCTTACTGTCATGCCATCCGTAAGATGCTTTTCTGTGACTGGTGAG
TACTCAACCAAGTCATTCTGAGAATAGTGTATGCGGCGACCGAGTTGCTCTTGCCCGGCGTCAATACGGG
ATAATACCGCGCCACATAGCAGAACTTTAAAAGTGCTCATCATTGGAAAACGTTCTTCGGGGCGAAAACT
CTCAAGGATCTTACCGCTGTTGAGATCCAGTTCGATGTAACCCACTCGTGCACCCAACTGATCTTCAGCA
TCTTTTACTTTCACCAGCGTTTCTGGGTGAGCAAAAACAGGAAGGCAAAATGCCGCAAAAAAGGGAATAA
GGGCGACACGGAAATGTTGAATACTCATACTCTTCCTTTTTCAATATTATTGAAGCATTTATCAGGGTTA
TTGTCTCATGAGCGGATACATATTTGAATGTATTTAGAAAAATAAACAAATAGGGGTTCCGCGCACATTT
CCCCGAAAAGTGCCACCTGACGTCGACGGATCGGGAGATCTCCCG
